>Addgene plasmid #222313 | Str-KDEL_SBP-EGFP-CCR5-Cys3A | addgene full sequence | sequence record 439252 | Addgene NGS Result
GACGGATCGGGAGATCTCCCGATCCCCTATGGTGCACTCTCAGTACAATCTGCTCTGATGCCGCATAGTT
AAGCCAGTATCTGCTCCCTGCTTGTGTGTTGGAGGTCGCTGAGTAGTGCGCGAGCAAAATTTAAGCTACA
ACAAGGCAAGGCTTGACCGACAATTGCATGAAGAATCTGCTTAGGGTTAGGCGTTTTGCGCTGCTTCGCG
ATGTACGGGCCAGATATACGCGTTGACATTGATTATTGACTAGTTATTAATAGTAATCAATTACGGGGTC
ATTAGTTCATAGCCCATATATGGAGTTCCGCGTTACATAACTTACGGTAAATGGCCCGCCTGGCTGACCG
CCCAACGACCCCCGCCCATTGACGTCAATAATGACGTATGTTCCCATAGTAACGCCAATAGGGACTTTCC
ATTGACGTCAATGGGTGGAGTATTTACGGTAAACTGCCCACTTGGCAGTACATCAAGTGTATCATATGCC
AAGTACGCCCCCTATTGACGTCAATGACGGTAAATGGCCCGCCTGGCATTATGCCCAGTACATGACCTTA
TGGGACTTTCCTACTTGGCAGTACATCTACGTATTAGTCATCGCTATTACCATGGTGATGCGGTTTTGGC
AGTACATCAATGGGCGTGGATAGCGGTTTGACTCACGGGGATTTCCAAGTCTCCACCCCATTGACGTCAA
TGGGAGTTTGTTTTGGCACCAAAATCAACGGGACTTTCCAAAATGTCGTAACAACTCCGCCCCATTGACG
CAAATGGGCGGTAGGCGTGTACGGTGGGAGGTCTATATAAGCAGAGCTCTCTGGCTAACTAGAGAACCCA
CTGCTTACTGGCTTATCGAAATTAATACGACTCACTATAGGGAGACCCAAGCTTGGTACCGAGCTCGGAT
CGATATCTGCGGCCTAGCTAGCGCTTAAGGCCTGTTAACCGGTATGGATGTATGCGTCCGTCTTGCCCTG
TGGCTCCTCTGGGGACTCCTCCTGCACCAGGGCCAGAGCCTCAGCCATAGTCACAGTGAGAAGGCGACAG
GAACCAGCTCGGGCGCCGGTTTAAACGACCCTAGCAAAGACTCAAAAGCTCAGGTGTCCGCTGCCGAGGC
TGGCATTACTGGAACATGGTACAATCAGCTCGGGAGCACCTTTATTGTGACTGCTGGAGCCGATGGAGCC
CTCACCGGAACATACGAATCTGCTGTGGGAAACGCCGAATCACGGTACGTCCTCACTGGCCGATACGATA
GTGCCCCTGCCACCGACGGATCTGGGACTGCCCTGGGATGGACTGTCGCTTGGAAAAACAACTACCGGAA
TGCTCATTCTGCCACAACATGGAGTGGACAGTACGTGGGAGGCGCTGAGGCTAGAATCAATACACAGTGG
CTGCTCACATCTGGCACAACCGAGGCAAATGCTTGGAAATCCACCCTGGTGGGACATGACACATTCACCA
AAGTGAAACCCTCCGCCGCTTCAATCGATGCCGCCAAAAAAGCCGGAGTCAACAACGGCAATCCTCTGGA
TGCCGTCCAGCAGCTCGGACCGAAAGATGAACTGTGAGCGGCCGCATAGATAACTGATCCAGTGTGCTGG
AATTAATTCGCTGTCTGCGAGGGCCAGCTGTTGGGGTGAGTACTCCCTCTCAAAAGCGGGCATGACTTCT
GCGCTAAGATTGTCAGTTTCCAAAAACGAGGAGGATTTGATATTCACCTGGCCCGCGGTGATGCCTTTGA
GGGTGGCCGCGTCCATCTGGTCAGAAAAGACAATCTTTTTGTTGTCAAGCTTGAGGTGTGGCAGGCTTGA
GATCTGGCCATACACTTGAGTGACAATGACATCCACTTTGCCTTTCTCTCCACAGGTGTCCACTCCCAGG
TCCAACTGCAGGTCGAGCATGCATCTAGGGCGGCCAATTCCGCCCCTCTCCCCCCCCCCCTCTCCCTCCC
CCCCCCCTAACGTTACTGGCCGAAGCCGCTTGGAATAAGGCCGGTGTGCGTTTGTCTATATGTTATTTTC
CACCATATTGCCGTCTTTTGGCAATGTGAGGGCCCGGAAACCTGGCCCTGTCTTCTTGACGAGCATTCCT
AGGGGTCTTTCCCCTCTCGCCAAAGGAATGCAAGGTCTGTTGAATGTCGTGAAGGAAGCAGTTCCTCTGG
AAGCTTCTTGAAGACAAACAACGTCTGTAGCGACCCTTTGCAGGCAGCGGAACCCCCCACCTGGCGACAG
GTGCCTCTGCGGCCAAAAGCCACGTGTATAAGATACACCTGCAAAGGCGGCACAACCCCAGTGCCACGTT
GTGAGTTGGATAGTTGTGGAAAGAGTCAAATGGCTCTCCTCAAGCGTATTCAACAAGGGGCTGAAGGATG
CCCAGAAGGTACCCCATTGTATGGGATCTGATCTGGGGCCTCGGTGCACATGCTTTACATGTGTTTAGTC
GAGGTTAAAAAAACGTCTAGGCCCCCCGAACCACGGGGACGTGGTTTTCCTTTGAAAAACACGATGATAA
GCTTGCCACAACCCGGGAGGCGCGCCATGTACAGGATGCAACTCCTGTCTTGCATTGCACTAAGTCTTGC
ACTTGTCACGAATTCCGACGAGAAGACCACTGGTTGGCGAGGTGGACACGTTGTTGAAGGACTGGCTGGG
GAACTTGAACAACTTCGTGCACGACTGGAGCATCACCCACAAGGTCAACGTGAACCACCTGCAGGTGTGA
GCAAGGGCGAGGAGCTGTTCACCGGGGTGGTGCCCATCCTGGTCGAGCTGGACGGCGACGTAAACGGCCA
CAAGTTCAGCGTGTCCGGCGAGGGCGAGGGCGATGCCACCTACGGCAAGCTGACCCTGAAGTTCATCTGC
ACCACCGGCAAGCTGCCCGTGCCCTGGCCCACCCTCGTGACCACCCTGACCTACGGCGTGCAGTGCTTCA
GCCGCTACCCCGACCACATGAAGCAGCACGACTTCTTCAAGTCCGCCATGCCCGAAGGCTACGTCCAGGA
GCGCACCATCTTCTTCAAGGACGACGGCAACTACAAGACCCGCGCCGAGGTGAAGTTCGAGGGCGACACC
CTGGTGAACCGCATCGAGCTGAAGGGCATCGACTTCAAGGAGGACGGCAACATCCTGGGGCACAAGCTGG
AGTACAACTACAACAGCCACAACGTCTATATCATGGCCGACAAGCAGAAGAACGGCATCAAGGTGAACTT
CAAGATCCGCCACAACATCGAGGACGGCAGCGTGCAGCTCGCCGACCACTACCAGCAGAACACCCCCATC
GGCGACGGCCCCGTGCTGCTGCCCGACAACCACTACCTGAGCACCCAGTCCGCCCTGAGCAAAGACCCCA
ACGAGAAGCGCGATCACATGGTCCTGCTGGAGTTCGTGACCGCCGCCGGGATCACTCTCGGCATGGACGA
GCTGTACAAGGGCCGGCCCGGATCCGATTATCAAGTGTCAAGTCCAATCTATGACATCAATTATTATACA
TCGGAGCCCTGCCAAAAAATCAATGTGAAGCAAATCGCAGCCCGCCTCCTGCCTCCGCTCTACTCACTGG
TGTTCATCTTTGGTTTTGTGGGCAACATGCTGGTCATCCTCATCCTGATAAACTGCAAAAGGCTGAAGAG
CATGACTGACATCTACCTGCTCAACCTGGCCATCTCTGACCTGTTTTTCCTTCTTACTGTCCCCTTCTGG
GCTCACTATGCTGCCGCCCAGTGGGACTTTGGAAATACAATGTGTCAACTCTTGACAGGGCTCTATTTTA
TAGGCTTCTTCTCTGGAATCTTCTTCATCATCCTCCTGACAATCGATAGGTACCTGGCTGTCGTCCATGC
TGTGTTTGCTTTAAAAGCCAGGACGGTCACCTTTGGGGTGGTGACAAGTGTGATCACTTGGGTGGTGGCT
GTGTTTGCGTCTCTCCCAGGAATCATCTTTACCAGATCTCAAAAAGAAGGTCTTCATTACACCTGCAGCT
CTCATTTTCCATACAGTCAGTATCAATTCTGGAAGAATTTCCAGACATTAAAGATAGTCATCTTGGGGCT
GGTCCTGCCGCTGCTTGTCATGGTCATCTGCTACTCGGGAATCCTAAAAACTCTGCTTCGGTGTCGAAAT
GAGAAGAAGAGGCACAGGGCTGTGAGGCTTATCTTCACTATCATGATTGTTTATTTTCTCTTCTGGGCTC
CCTACAACATTGTCCTTCTCCTGAACACCTTCCAGGAATTCTTTGGCCTGAATAATTGCAGTAGCTCTAA
CAGGTTGGACCAAGCTATGCAGGTGACAGAGACTCTTGGGATGACGCACTGCTGCATCAACCCCATCATC
TATGCCTTTGTCGGGGAGAAGTTCAGAAACTACCTCTTAGTCTTCTTCCAAAAGCACATTGCCAAACGCT
TCGCCAAAGCCGCTTCTATTTTCCAGCAAGAGGCTCCCGAGCGAGCAAGCTCAGTTTACACCCGATCCAC
TGGGGAGCAGGAAATATCTGTGGGCTTGTGATTAATTAACTCTAGATAACTGATCATAATCAGCCATACC
ACATTTGTAGAGGTTTTACTTGCTTTAAAAAACCTCCCACACCTCCCCCTGAACCTGAAACATAAAATGA
ATGCAATTGTTGTTGTTAACTTGTTTATTGCAGCTTATAATGGTTACAAATAAAGCAATAGCATCACAAA
TTTCACAAATAAAGCATTTTTTTCACTGCATTCTAGTTGTGGTTTGTCCAAACTCATCAATGTATCTTAA
CGCGTCGAGTGCATTCTAGTTGTGGTTTGTCCAAACTCATCAATGTATCTTATCATGTCTGTATACCGTC
GACCTCTAGCTAGAGCTTGGCGTAATCATGGTCATAGCTGTTTCCTGTGTGAAATTGTTATCCGCTCACA
ATTCCACACAACATACGAGCCGGAAGCATAAAGTGTAAAGCCTGGGGTGCCTAATGAGTGAGCTAACTCA
CATTAATTGCGTTGCGCTCACTGCCCGCTTTCCAGTCGGGAAACCTGTCGTGCCAGCTGCATTAATGAAT
CGGCCAACGCGCGGGGAGAGGCGGTTTGCGTATTGGGCGCTCTTCCGCTTCCTCGCTCACTGACTCGCTG
CGCTCGGTCGTTCGGCTGCGGCGAGCGGTATCAGCTCACTCAAAGGCGGTAATACGGTTATCCACAGAAT
CAGGGGATAACGCAGGAAAGAACATGTGAGCAAAAGGCCAGCAAAAGGCCAGGAACCGTAAAAAGGCCGC
GTTGCTGGCGTTTTTCCATAGGCTCCGCCCCCCTGACGAGCATCACAAAAATCGACGCTCAAGTCAGAGG
TGGCGAAACCCGACAGGACTATAAAGATACCAGGCGTTTCCCCCTGGAAGCTCCCTCGTGCGCTCTCCTG
TTCCGACCCTGCCGCTTACCGGATACCTGTCCGCCTTTCTCCCTTCGGGAAGCGTGGCGCTTTCTCATAG
CTCACGCTGTAGGTATCTCAGTTCGGTGTAGGTCGTTCGCTCCAAGCTGGGCTGTGTGCACGAACCCCCC
GTTCAGCCCGACCGCTGCGCCTTATCCGGTAACTATCGTCTTGAGTCCAACCCGGTAAGACACGACTTAT
CGCCACTGGCAGCAGCCACTGGTAACAGGATTAGCAGAGCGAGGTATGTAGGCGGTGCTACAGAGTTCTT
GAAGTGGTGGCCTAACTACGGCTACACTAGAAGAACAGTATTTGGTATCTGCGCTCTGCTGAAGCCAGTT
ACCTTCGGAAAAAGAGTTGGTAGCTCTTGATCCGGCAAACAAACCACCGCTGGTAGCGGTGGTTTTTTTG
TTTGCAAGCAGCAGATTACGCGCAGAAAAAAAGGATCTCAAGAAGATCCTTTGATCTTTTCTACGGGGTC
TGACGCTCAGTGGAACGAAAACTCACGTTAAGGGATTTTGGTCATGAGATTATCAAAAAGGATCTTCACC
TAGATCCTTTTAAATTAAAAATGAAGTTTTAAATCAATCTAAAGTATATATGAGTAAACTTGGTCTGACA
GTTACCAATGCTTAATCAGTGAGGCACCTATCTCAGCGATCTGTCTATTTCGTTCATCCATAGTTGCCTG
ACTCCCCGTCGTGTAGATAACTACGATACGGGAGGGCTTACCATCTGGCCCCAGTGCTGCAATGATACCG
CGAGACCCACGCTCACCGGCTCCAGATTTATCAGCAATAAACCAGCCAGCCGGAAGGGCCGAGCGCAGAA
GTGGTCCTGCAACTTTATCCGCCTCCATCCAGTCTATTAATTGTTGCCGGGAAGCTAGAGTAAGTAGTTC
GCCAGTTAATAGTTTGCGCAACGTTGTTGCCATTGCTACAGGCATCGTGGTGTCACGCTCGTCGTTTGGT
ATGGCTTCATTCAGCTCCGGTTCCCAACGATCAAGGCGAGTTACATGATCCCCCATGTTGTGCAAAAAAG
CGGTTAGCTCCTTCGGTCCTCCGATCGTTGTCAGAAGTAAGTTGGCCGCAGTGTTATCACTCATGGTTAT
GGCAGCACTGCATAATTCTCTTACTGTCATGCCATCCGTAAGATGCTTTTCTGTGACTGGTGAGTACTCA
ACCAAGTCATTCTGAGAATAGTGTATGCGGCGACCGAGTTGCTCTTGCCCGGCGTCAATACGGGATAATA
CCGCGCCACATAGCAGAACTTTAAAAGTGCTCATCATTGGAAAACGTTCTTCGGGGCGAAAACTCTCAAG
GATCTTACCGCTGTTGAGATCCAGTTCGATGTAACCCACTCGTGCACCCAACTGATCTTCAGCATCTTTT
ACTTTCACCAGCGTTTCTGGGTGAGCAAAAACAGGAAGGCAAAATGCCGCAAAAAAGGGAATAAGGGCGA
CACGGAAATGTTGAATACTCATACTCTTCCTTTTTCAATATTATTGAAGCATTTATCAGGGTTATTGTCT
CATGAGCGGATACATATTTGAATGTATTTAGAAAAATAAACAAATAGGGGTTCCGCGCACATTTCCCCGA
AAAGTGCCACCTGACGTC
Features (pLannotate 1.2.2; 22 found; start..end, strand, type, name):
     28..80      -  misc_feature   bom (fragment): basis of mobility region from pBR322
    235..614     +  enhancer       CMV enhancer: human cytomegalovirus immediate early enhancer
    615..818     +  promoter       CMV promoter: human cytomegalovirus (CMV) immediate early promoter
    814..847     +  LTR            5' LTR (truncated) (fragment): truncated 5' long terminal repeat (LTR) from HIV-1
    863..881     +  promoter       T7 promoter: promoter for bacteriophage T7 RNA polymerase
    954..1067    +  CDS            STIM1 (fragment): STIM1_HUMAN - Also known as GOK From Homo sapiens (Human).
   1053..1553    +  CDS            SAV_STRAV (fragment): Experimental evidence at protein level: Swiss-Prot protein existence level 1. The biological function of streptavidin is not known. Forms a strong non-covalent specific complex with biotin (one molecule of biotin per subunit of streptavidin). From Streptomyces avidinii.
   1646..1875    +  intron         chimeric intron: chimera between introns from adenovirus and immunoglobulin heavy chain genes
   2058..2520    +  misc_feature   IRES: internal ribosome entry site (IRES) of the encephalomyocarditis virus (EMCV)
   2547..2605    +  sig_peptide    IL-2 signal sequence: human interleukin-2 signal sequence
   2727..3440    +  CDS            EGFP: EGFP is a basic (constitutively fluorescent) green fluorescent protein published in 1996, derived from Aequorea victoria. It is reported to be a rapidly-maturing weak dimer with moderate acid sensitivity.
   3456..4508    +  CDS            CCR5: CCR5_HUMAN - Also known as CMKBR5. Experimental evidence at protein level: Swiss-Prot protein existence level 1. (Microbial infection) Acts as a coreceptor (CD4 being the primary receptor) of human immunodeficiency virus-1/HIV-1. From Homo sapiens (Human).
   4531..4615    +  CDS            large T antigen (fragment): large T antigen from SV40 (simian virus 40)
   4638..4759    +  polyA_signal   SV40 poly(A) signal: SV40 polyadenylation signal
   4770..4821    +  polyA_signal   SV40 poly(A) signal (fragment): SV40 polyadenylation signal
   4885..4901    -  protein_bind   lac operator: The lac repressor binds to the lac operator to inhibit transcription in E. coli. This inhibition can be relieved by adding lactose or isopropyl-β-D-thiogalactopyranoside (IPTG). lac repressor encoded by lacI
   4909..4939    -  promoter       lac promoter: promoter for the E. coli lac operon
   4954..4975    -  protein_bind   CAP binding site: CAP binding activates transcription in the presence of cAMP. E. coli catabolite activator protein
   4988..5080    -  CDS            lacI (fragment): lac repressor; lacI; The lac repressor binds to the lac operator to inhibit transcription in E. coli. This inhibition can be relieved by adding lactose or isopropyl-β-D-thiogalactopyranoside (IPTG).
   5263..5851    -  rep_origin     ori: high-copy-number ColE1/pMB1/pBR322/pUC origin of replication
   6022..6882    -  CDS            AmpR: β-lactamase; bla; confers resistance to ampicillin, carbenicillin, and related antibiotics
   6883..6987    -  promoter       AmpR promoter: bla
