[The description below was written by a language model from this plasmid's Addgene catalogue record and pLannotate feature annotations shown in this document.]
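Description:
Str-KDEL_SBP-EGFP-CCR5-Cys3A is a bicistronic mammalian expression plasmid built on the pIRES-neo3 backbone and designed for the RUSH (retention using selective hooks) approach to synchronizing secretory traffic. It is propagated in E. coli as a high-copy plasmid through a ColE1/pUC-type origin and selected with ampicillin via the β-lactamase gene. The annotated 7,018-nt sequence shows no neomycin resistance cassette, which suggests that the position downstream of the IRES has been taken over by the reporter. No mammalian selection marker is annotated.

A single transcript is driven by the CMV immediate-early enhancer and promoter and terminated by SV40 polyadenylation signals. The first cistron encodes the "hook": core streptavidin preceded by a short region annotated as a STIM1 fragment, presumably serving as a signal sequence, and carrying, according to the construct name, a KDEL motif that retains it in the endoplasmic reticulum lumen. A chimeric intron and an EMCV IRES follow, allowing translation of the second cistron. This "reporter" consists of an IL-2 signal sequence, a streptavidin-binding peptide (SBP, named in the record but not separately annotated, likely occupying the gap before EGFP), EGFP, and human CCR5. The receptor carries C321A, C323A and C324A substitutions, replacing three C-terminal cysteines with alanine.

In cells, SBP binding to the ER-resident streptavidin holds the tagged receptor in the ER. Adding biotin competes off this interaction and releases a synchronized wave of EGFP-labelled CCR5-Cys3A. The construct is thus used to follow by fluorescence how this cysteine mutant of the HIV-1 co-receptor leaves the ER and travels along the secretory pathway.
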