Addgene plasmid #222313: Str-KDEL_SBP-EGFP-CCR5-Cys3A
Purpose: Synchronize the trafficking of CCR5-Cys3A from the ER.
Depositing lab: Franck Perez. Depositing organization: Institut Curie. Publication: Targeting CCR5 trafficking to inhibit HIV-1 infection. Boncompain G, Herit F, Tessier S, Lescure A, Del Nery E, Gestraud P, Staropoli I, Fukata Y, Fukata M, Brelot A, Niedergang F, Perez F. Sci Adv. 2019 Oct 16;5(10):eaax0821. doi: 10.1126/sciadv.aax0821. eCollection 2019 Oct. PubMed 31663020.
Backbone
  Vector backbone: pIRES-neo3
  Vector type: Mammalian Expression
Growth in bacteria
  Bacterial resistance: Ampicillin, 100 μg/mL
  Growth temperature: 37°C
  Growth strain: DH5alpha
  Copy number: High Copy
Gene/Insert
  Gene/Insert name: Streptavidin-KDEL and CCR5-Cys3A fused to SBP-EGFP (alt name: CCR5)
  Species: H. sapiens (human)
  Mutation: C321A, C323A, C324A
  Entrez Gene: CCR5 (a.k.a. CC-CKR-5, CCCKR5, CCR-5, CD195, CKR-5, CKR5, CMKBR5, IDDM22)
  Promoter: CMV
  Cloning method: Restriction Enzyme; 5′ cloning site Unknown (unknown if destroyed)
Terms and licenses: Academic/Nonprofit Terms; Industry Terms: Not Available to Industry
How to cite: Str-KDEL_SBP-EGFP-CCR5-Cys3A was a gift from Franck Perez (Addgene plasmid # 222313 ; http://n2t.net/addgene:222313 ; RRID:Addgene_222313)
